Addgene plasmid #170029: pKB236.2
Purpose: Encodes LacI-controlled expression of surface-displayed TCP C-terminal alpha-helix fragment and PvirK-mNeonGreen reporter
Depositing lab: Jeffrey Tabor. Depositing organization: Rice University. Publication: High-throughput discovery of peptide activators of a bacterial sensor kinase. Brink KR, Mu AM, Hoang KV, Groszman K, Gunn JS, Tabor JJ. bioRxiv 10.1101/2021.06.01.446581.
Backbone
  Vector backbone: pSC101*
  Vector type: Bacterial Expression, Synthetic Biology
Growth in bacteria
  Bacterial resistance: Ampicillin, 100 μg/mL
  Growth temperature: 37°C
  Growth strain: DH5alpha
  Copy number: Low Copy
Gene/Insert 1
  Gene/Insert name: mNeonGreen
  Species: Branchiostoma lanceolatum
  Promoter: PvirK
  Cloning method: Unknown
  Sequencing primers: 5′ GTTAATGTCATGATAATAATGGTTTATTAGACG
Gene/Insert 2
  Gene/Insert name: TCP C-terminal alpha-helix
  Species: H. sapiens (human), Synthetic; Escherichia coli
  Promoter: Ptac
  Tag / fusion protein: Lpp (N terminal on insert); OmpA (N terminal on insert); Tether (N terminal on insert)
  Cloning method: Unknown
  Sequencing primers: 5′ CGGTATCAGCTCACTCAAAGG
Resource information
  A portion of this plasmid was derived from a plasmid made by: Peptide display fusion protein sequence was obtained from Bryan Davies and was originally published in Tucker et al. 2018 (DOI:10.1016/j.cell.2017.12.009).
Terms and licenses: Academic/Nonprofit Terms; Industry Terms: Not Available to Industry
Depositor comments: Peptide display fusion protein sequence was obtained from Bryan Davies and was originally published in Tucker et al. 2018 (DOI:10.1016/j.cell.2017.12.009). Tucker AT, Leonard SP, DuBois CD, Knauf GA, Cunningham AL, Wilke CO, Trent MS, Davies BW. Discovery of Next-Generation Antimicrobials through Bacterial Self-Screening of Surface-Displayed Peptide Libraries. Cell. 2018 Jan 25;172(3):618-628.e13. doi: 10.1016/j.cell.2017.12.009. Epub 2018 Jan 4. PMID: 29307492; PMCID: PMC5786472. Please visit https://www.biorxiv.org/content/10.1101/2021.06.01.446581v1 for bioRxiv preprint.
How to cite: pKB236.2 was a gift from Jeffrey Tabor (Addgene plasmid # 170029 ; http://n2t.net/addgene:170029 ; RRID:Addgene_170029)
