[The description below was written by a language model from this plasmid's Addgene catalogue record and pLannotate feature annotations shown in this document.]
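Description:
pKB236.2 is a low-copy bacterial expression and synthetic-biology plasmid of about 7 kb built on a pSC101* backbone. It replicates from the pSC101 origin with its plasmid-encoded Rep101 (RepA) initiator protein, and it is selected through a β-lactamase (AmpR) cassette conferring ampicillin resistance. It also carries its own lac repressor gene, driven by the up-mutated lacIq promoter, so regulation of the inducible module does not depend on the host genotype.

The plasmid combines two functional units. In the first, a tac promoter followed by a lac operator drives a surface-display fusion. An N-terminal Lpp lipoprotein fragment and a transmembrane OmpA fragment anchor the protein in the outer membrane. A tether then presents the C-terminal alpha-helix fragment of TCP, listed as human or synthetic in origin, at the cell surface. LacI represses this cassette, and inducers such as IPTG relieve the repression. The peptide and tether themselves are not annotated in the feature table, which covers only the Lpp and OmpA portions. In the second unit, on the opposite strand, mNeonGreen is expressed from the PvirK promoter and followed by rrnB T1 and T7Te terminators. PvirK is named in the catalogue entry but is not annotated as a feature. A short reverse-strand match to the red fluorescent protein mKelly1 is also detected; the record does not explain it.

Together these parts let a cell display a candidate peptide on its own surface and report any resulting activation of PvirK as green fluorescence. This fits the associated work on high-throughput discovery of peptide activators of a bacterial sensor kinase. The kinase itself is not encoded among the annotated features.
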