Features (pLannotate 1.2.2; 17 found; start..end, strand, type, name):
    447..533     +  terminator     rrnB T1 terminator: Escherichia coli rrnB; transcription terminator T1 from the E. coli rrnB gene
    706..734     +  promoter       tac promoter: strong E. coli promoter; hybrid between the trp and lac UV5 promoters
    742..758     +  protein_bind   lac operator: The lac repressor binds to the lac operator to inhibit transcription in E. coli. This inhibition can be relieved by adding lactose or isopropyl-β-D-thiogalactopyranoside (IPTG). lac repressor encoded by lacI
    853..939     +  CDS            lpp (fragment): LPP_ECOLI - Also known as mlpA, mulI. Experimental evidence at protein level: Swiss-Prot protein existence level 1. An outer membrane lipoprotein that controls the distance between the inner and outer membranes; adding residues to Lpp increases the width of the periplasm (PubMed:29257832). The only protein known to be covalently linked to the peptidoglycan network (PGN) (PubMed:4261992, PubMed:3013869, PubMed:4245367). Also non-covalently binds the PGN (PubMed:3013869). The link between the cell outer membrane and PGN contributes to the maintenance of the structural and functional integrity of
    943..1347    +  CDS            ompA (fragment): OMPA_SHIFL - Experimental evidence at protein level: Swiss-Prot protein existence level 1. (Microbial infection) Serves as a secondary receptor during phage Sf6 infection; infection requires both lipopolysaccharide (LPS) and the OmpA beta-barrel. From Shigella flexneri.
   1601..1858    -  CDS            mKelly1 (fragment): mKelly1 is a basic (constitutively fluorescent) red fluorescent protein published in 2018, derived from Entacmaea quadricolor. It is reported to be a rapidly-maturing monomer with moderate acid sensitivity.
   1952..1979    -  terminator     T7Te terminator: phage T7 early transcription terminator
   1995..2066    -  terminator     rrnB T1 terminator: transcription terminator T1 from the E. coli rrnB gene
   2078..2785    -  CDS            mNeonGreen: mNeonGreen is a basic (constitutively fluorescent) green/yellow fluorescent protein published in 2013, derived from Branchiostoma lanceolatum. It is reported to be a very rapidly-maturing monomer with moderate acid sensitivity.
   3125..3188    +  promoter       AmpR promoter: bla
   3189..4049    +  CDS            AmpR: β-lactamase; bla; confers resistance to ampicillin, carbenicillin, and related antibiotics
   4129..4163    +  terminator     lambda t0 terminator: minimal transcription terminator from phage lambda (Scholtissek and Grosse, 1987)
   4665..4887    +  rep_origin     pSC101 ori: low-copy replication origin that requires the Rep101 protein
   4935..5885    +  CDS            Rep101: RepA protein needed for replication with the pSC101 origin; rep101
   6188..6232    -  terminator     his operon terminator (fragment): This putative transcriptin terminator from the E. coli his operon has a 2-bp deletion introduced during synthesis. Its efficiency has not been determined.
   6254..6331    +  promoter       lacIq promoter: lacI (mutant); In the lacIq allele, a single base change in the promoter boosts expression of the lacI gene about 10-fold.
   6332..441     +  CDS            lacI (across the origin): lac repressor; lacI; The lac repressor binds to the lac operator to inhibit transcription in E. coli. This inhibition can be relieved by adding lactose or isopropyl-β-D-thiogalactopyranoside (IPTG).
>Addgene plasmid #170029 | pKB236.2 | addgene full sequence | sequence record 335296 | Addgene NGS Result
GAACGGGAAGGCGACTGGAGTGCCATGTCCGGTTTTCAACAAACCATGCAAATGCTGAATGAGGGCATCG
TTCCCACTGCGATGCTGGTTGCCAACGATCAGATGGCGCTGGGCGCAATGCGCGCCATTACCGAGTCCGG
GCTGCGCGTTGGTGCGGATATCTCGGTAGTGGGATACGACGATACCGAAGACAGCTCATGTTATATCCCG
CCGTTAACCACCATCAAACAGGATTTTCGCCTGCTGGGGCAAACCAGCGTGGACCGCTTGCTGCAACTCT
CTCAGGGCCAGGCGGTGAAGGGCAATCAGCTGTTGCCCGTCTCACTGGTGAAAAGAAAAACCACCCTGGC
GCCCAATACGCAAACCGCCTCTCCCCGCGCGTTGGCCGATTCATTAATGCAGCTGGCACGACAGGTTTCC
CGACTGGAAAGCGGGCAGTGAGGCATCAAATAAAACGAAAGGCTCAGTCGAAAGACTGGGCCTTTCGTTT
TATCTGTTGTTTGTCGGTGAACGCTCTCCTGAGTAGGACAAATCCGCCGCCCTAGACCTAGGGCGTTCGG
CTGCGGCGAGCGGTATCAGCTCACTCAAAGGCGGTAATACGTAAATCACTGCATAATTCGTGTCGCTCAA
GGCGCACTCCCGTTCTGGATAATGTTTTTTGCGCCGACATCATAACGGTTCTGGCTAATATTCTGAAATG
AGCTGTTGACAATTAATCATCGGCTCGTATAATGTGTGGAATTGTGAGCGGATAACAATTTCACACAGGG
CCCAAGTTCACTTAAAAAGGAGATCAACAATGAAAGCAATTTTCGTACTGAAACATCTTAATCATGCTAT
GGAGTATTTCTGATGAAAGCTACTAAACTGGTACTGGGCGCGGTAATCCTGGGTTCTACTCTGCTGGCAG
GTTGCTCCAGCAACGCTAAAATCGATCAGGGAATTAACCCGTATGTTGGCTTTGAAATGGGTTACGACTG
GTTAGGTCGTATGCCGTACAAAGGCAGCGTTGAAAACGGTGCATACAAAGCTCAGGGCGTTCAACTGACC
GCTAAACTGGGTTACCCAATCACTGACGACCTGGACATCTACACTCGTCTGGGTGGCATGGTATGGCGTG
CAGACACTAAATCCAACGTTTATGGTAAAAACCACGACACCGGCGTTTCTCCGGTCTTCGCTGGCGGTGT
TGAGTACGCGATCACTCCTGAAATCGCTACCCGTCTGGAATACCAGTGGACCAACAACATCGGTGACGCA
CACACCATCGGCACTCGTCCGGACAACGGTATTGGTACCAGTCAAGAGCCTGCAGCGCCCGCCGCAGAGG
CGACTCCTGCTGCTGAAGCTCCAGCTAGCGAAGCGCCTGCAGCAGAAGCTGCCCCAGCGGATGCTGCCGA
AGCCCCAGCCGCTGGCATCAGTCAGGAACCTGCTGCACCAGCTGCGGAAGCTACACCAGCAGCGGAGGCA
CCAGCGAGTGAAGCACCGGCTGCGGAAGCCGCTCCTGCAGATGCCGCTGAGGCTCCAGCTGCGGGTATCG
GAGGAACAGTATTCCGTTTGAAGAAGTGGATTCAGAAGGTTATTGATCAGTTTGGTGAGTAAAAGTCGTT
TTCAGATTACAATGCAAATGTCCACCGCCGACCAGTTTCAACGCCATATCACAACGACCCTCAAGACCGC
CATCTGCAGGATACAACGTTTCCGTAGAAGCTTCCCACCCTAAGGTCTTCTTTTGCATTACGGGACCATT
TGAGGGAAAATTAACGCCGCGCAGTTTCACATTATAAATTAAACAACCATCTTGCAGAGAAGTATCTTGC
GTTACAGTTAATACCCCGCCATCCTCATAGGTCGTCACACTAATGGAGTACGCAGATGATACAGCTGCCT
GGCGGCAGTAGCGCGGTGGTCCCACCTGACCCCATGCCGAACTCAGAAGTGAAACTATAAACGCAGAAAG
GCCCACCCGAAGGTGAGCCAGTGTGACTCTAGTAGAGAGCGTTCACCGACAAACAACAGATAAAACGAAA
GGCCCAGTCTTTCGACTGAGCCTTTCGTTTTATTTGATGCCTGGTCATTTGTACAGTTCATCCATGCCCA
TTACGTCGGTGAAGGCTTTTTGCCACTCTTTGAAATTGAGTTCAGTTTTCGAATGTTTCAGTTCCGTTTT
GCGAAACACATACATCGGCTGATTTTTCAGATAGTTCGCGGCCATGGGTTTCGCAAAGGTGTATGTGGTG
CGAGCCGTGCTACGGTAGCGTTTACCGTTACCCGTGGTGTAACTCCATTTAAAGGTAGAAATAATTGTTT
TATCATTGGGATACGTCTTTTTGCTACGACACCAGTCCGCCGCCGTCAGGCTGTTGGTCATCACTGGGCC
ATCCGCCGGGAAGCCGGTGCCTTTAACTTGTGCTTCACCTTTAATATGTGAACCTTCGTAAGTGTACCGA
TAATTCACGGTCAGGCTCGCCCCATCCTCGAATTGCATGGTGCGATGGACCTGATAGCCACTGCCATCCA
CCATAGCCGCCTGAAATGGGCTCATTCCGTCTGGGTAGGGCAGATACTGATGAAAACCATAACCAATATG
CGGTACCAGAATCCACGGACTAAATTGCAAGTCGCCCTTGGTAGATTTCAAATTCAATTCTTCATAGCCG
TCGTTCGGGTTGCCGGTGCCTTGGCCCACCATGTCGAAATCAACTCCGTTGATGCTGCCGAAAATATGCA
GTTCATGTGTAGCAGGCAGCGACGCCATGTTATCCTCCTCACCTTTCGAAACCATCTAGTATTTCTCCTC
TTTACTACGGCTCTACTACTCGATAGACTTATAACCGAGACGGTAGCCTGATTGAGTTAAACGTAAAGGC
AACGAAGAAGGTCTGTACAGACGATGTTGTTAAACAGTTTATCAATGGCGGTATCCGACGTCGGCCGTAG
GCGTCGGAGATTCCGGAGCGTAATAGGGAGTAGACGGAACGCGGAAGCGATAAAAATTCTGCCTCGTGAT
ACGCCTATTTTTATAGGTTAATGTCATGATAATAATGGTTTATTAGACGTCAGGTGGCACCATGGGAAAT
GTGCGCGGAACCCCTATTTGTTTATTTTTCTAAATACATTAAAATATGTATCCGCTCATGAGACAATAAC
CCTGATAAATGCTTCAATAATATTGAAAAAGGAAGAGTATGAGTATTCAACATTTCAGTGTCGCCCTTAT
TCACTTTTTTGCGGCATTTTGCCTTCCCGTTTTTGCTCACCCAGAAACGCTGGTGAAAGTAAAAGATGCT
GAAGATCAGTTGGGTGCACGAGTGGGTTACATCGAACTGGATCTCAACAGCGGTAAGATCCTTGAGAGTT
TTCGCCCCGAAGAACGTTTTCCAATGATGAGCACTTTTAAAGTTCTGCTATGTGGCGCGGTATTATACCG
TATTGACGCCGGGCAAGAGCAACTCGGTCGCCGCATACACTATTCTCAGAATGACTTGGTTGAGTACTCA
CCAGTAACAGAAAAGCATCTTACGGATGGCATGACAGTAAGAGAATTATGCAGTGCTGCCATAACCATGA
GTGATAACACTGCGGCCAACTTACTTCTGACAACGATCGGAGGACCGAAGGAGCTAACCGCTTTTTTGCA
CAACATGGGGGATCATGTAACTCGCCTTGATCGTTGGGAACCGGAGCTGAATGAAGCCATACCAAACGAC
GAGCGTGACACCACGATGCCTGTAGCAATGGCAACAACGTTGCGCAAACTATTAACTGGCGAACTACTTA
CTCTAGCTTCCCGGCAACAATTAATAGACTGGATGGAGGCGGATAAAGTTGCAGGACCACTTCTGCGCTC
GGCCCTTCCGGCTGGCTGGTTTATTGCTGATAAATCTGGAGCCGGTGAGCGTGGATCACGCGGTATCATT
GCAGCACTGGGGCCAGATGGTAAGCCCTCCCGTATCGTAGTTATCTACACGACGGGGAGTCAGGCAACTA
TGGATGAACGAAATAGACAGATCGCTGAGATAGGTGCCTCACTGATTAAGCATTGGTAACTGTCAGACCA
AGTTTACGAGCTCGCTTGGACTCCTGTTGATAGATCCAGTAATGACATCAGAACTCCATCTGGATTTGTT
CAGAACGCTCGGTTGCCGCCGGGCGTTTTTTATTGGTGAGAATCCAAGCACTAGGGACAGTAAGACGGGT
AAGCCTGTTGATGATACCGCTGCCTTACTGGGTGCATTAGCCAGTCTGAATGACCTGTCACGGGATAATC
CGAAGTGGTCAGACTGGAAAATCAGAGGGCAGGAACTGCTGAACAGCAAAAAGTCAGATAGCACCACATA
GCAGACCAGCCATAAAACGCCCTGAGAAGCCCGTGACGGGCTTTTCTTGTATTATGGGTAGTTTCCTTGC
ATGAATCCATAAAAGGCGCCTGTAGTGCCATTTACCCACATTCACTGCCAGAGCCGTGAGCGCAGCGAAC
TGAATGTCACGAAAAAGGCAGCGACTCAGGTGCCTGATGGTCGGAGACAAAAGGAATATTAAGCGATTTG
CACGAGCTTGCGAGGGTGCTACTTAAGCCTTTAGGGTTTTAAGGTCTGTTTTGTAGAGGAGCAAACAGCG
TTTGCGACATCCTTTTGTAATACTGCGGAACTGACTAAAGTAGTGAGTTATACACAGGGCTGGGATCTAT
TCTTTTTATCTTTTTTTATTCTTTCTTTATTCTATAAATTATAACCACTTGAATATAAACAAAAAAAACA
CACAAAGGTCTAGCGGAATTTACAGAGGGTCTAGCAGAATTTACAAGTTTTCCAGCAAAGGTCTAGCAGA
ATTTACAGATACCCACAACTCAAAGGAAAAGGACATGTAATTATCATTGACTAGCCCATCTCAATTGGTA
TAGTGATTAAAATCACCTAGACCAATTGAGATGTATGTCTGAATTAGTTGTTTTCAAAGCAAATGAACTA
GCGATTAGTCGCTATGACTTAACGGAGCATGAAACCAAGCTAATTTTATGCTGTGTGGCACTACTCAACC
CCACTATTGAAAACCCTACAAGGAAAGAACGGACGGTATCGTTCACTTATAACCAATACGCTCAGATGAT
GAACATCAGTAGGGAAAATGCTTATGGTGTATTAGCTAAAGCAACCAGAGAGCTGATGACGAGAACTGTG
GAAATCATGAATCCTTTGGTTAAAGGCTTTGAGATTTTCCAGTGGACAAACTATGCCAAGTTCTCAAGCG
AAAAATTAGAATTAGTTTTTAGTGAAGAGATATTGCCTTATCTTTTCCAGTTAAAAAAATTCATAAAATA
TAATCTGGAACATGTTAAGTCTTTTGAAAACAAATACTCTATGAGGATTTATGAGTGGTTATTAAAAGAA
CTAACACAAAAGAAAACTCACAAGGCAAATATAGAGATTAGCCTTGATGAATTTAAGTTCATGTTAATGC
TTGAAAATAACTACCATGAGTTTAAAAGGCTTAACCAATGGGTTTTGAAACCAATAAGTAAAGATTTAAA
CACTTACAGCAATATGAAATTGGTGGTTGATAAGCGAGGCCGCCCGACTGATACGTTGATTTTCCAAGTT
GAACTAGATAGACAAATGGATCTCGTAACCGAACTTGAGAACAACCAGATAAAAATGAATGGTGACAAAA
TACCAACAACCATTACATCAGATTCCTACCTACATAACGGACTAAGAAAAACACTACACGATGCTTTAAC
TGCAAAAATTCAGCTCACCAGTTTTGAGGCAAAATTTTTGAGTGACATGCAAAGTAAGTATGATCTCAAT
GGTTCGTTCTCATGGCTCACGCAAAAACAACGAACCACACTAGAGAACATACTGGCTAAATACGGAAGGA
TCTGAGGTTCTTATGGCTCTTGTATCTATCAGTGAAGCATCAAGACTAACAAACAAAAGTAGAACAACTG
TTCACCGTTACATATCAAAGGGAAAACTGTCCATATGCACAGATGAAAACGGTGTAAAAAAGATAGATAC
ATCAGAGCTTTTACGAGTTTTTGGTGCATTCAAAGCTGTTCACCATGAACAGATCGACAATGTAACCTCG
AGATTACCGCCTTTGAGTGAGCTGATACCGCTCGCCGCAGCCGAACGACCGAGCGCAGCGAGTCAGTGAG
CGAGGAAGCCTGCATAACGCGAAGTAATCTTTTCGGTTTTAAAGAAAAAGGGCAGGGTGGTGACACCTTG
CCGAAGCGGCATGCATTTACGTTGACACCATCGAATGGTGCAAAACCTTTCGCGGTATGGCATGATAGCG
CCCGGAAGAGAGTCAATTCAGGGTGGTGAATGTGAAACCAGTAACGTTATACGATGTCGCAGAGTATGCC
GGTGTCTCTTATCAGACCGTTTCCCGCGTGGTGAACCAGGCCAGCCACGTTTCTGCGAAAACGCGGGAAA
AAGTGGAAGCGGCGATGGCGGAGCTGAATTACATTCCCAACCGCGTGGCACAACAACTGGCGGGCAAACA
GTCGTTGCTGATTGGCGTTGCCACCTCCAGTCTGGCCCTGCACGCGCCGTCGCAAATTGTCGCGGCGATT
AAATCTCGCGCCGATCAACTGGGTGCCAGCGTGGTGGTGTCGATGGTAGAACGAAGCGGCGTCGAAGCCT
GTAAAGCGGCGGTGCACAATCTTCTCGCGCAACGCGTCAGTGGGCTGATCATTAACTATCCGCTGGATGA
CCAGGATGCCATTGCTGTGGAAGCTGCCTGCACTAATGTTCCGGCGTTATTTCTTGATGTCTCTGACCAG
ACACCCATCAACAGTATTATTTTCTCCCATGAAGACGGTACGCGACTGGGCGTGGAGCATCTGGTCGCAT
TGGGTCACCAGCAAATCGCGCTGTTAGCGGGCCCATTAAGTTCTGTCTCGGCGCGTCTGCGTCTGGCTGG
CTGGCATAAATATCTCACTCGCAATCAAATTCAGCCGATAGCG
